Addgene plasmid #161220: pDONR221-SLC25A45_STOP
Purpose: Gateway entry clone with codon-optimized ORF sequence for subcloning into custom expression vectors. Contains a STOP codon at the end of the codon-optimized ORF sequence.
Depositing lab: RESOLUTE Consortium & Giulio Superti-Furga. Depositing organization: CeMM Research Center for Molecular Medicine. Publication: The RESOLUTE consortium: unlocking SLC transporters for drug discovery. Superti-Furga G, Lackner D, Wiedmer T, Ingles-Prieto A, Barbosa B, Girardi E, Goldmann U, Gurtl B, Klavins K, Klimek C, Lindinger S, Lineiro-Retes E, Muller AC, Onstein S, Redinger G, Reil D, Sedlyarov V, Wolf G, Crawford M, Everley R, ... Steppan CM. Nat Rev Drug Discov. 2020 Jul;19(7):429-430. doi: 10.1038/d41573-020-00056-6. PubMed 32265506.
Backbone
  Vector backbone: pDONR221
  Backbone manufacturer: ThermoFisher Scientific
  Backbone size w/o insert (bp): 2550
  Vector type: Mammalian Expression
Growth in bacteria
  Bacterial resistance: Kanamycin, 50 μg/mL
  Growth temperature: 37°C
  Growth strain: NEB Stable
  Copy number: High Copy
Gene/Insert
  Gene/Insert name: SLC25A45
  Species: H. sapiens (human)
  Insert size (bp): 867
  Entrez Gene: SLC25A45
  Cloning method: Gateway Cloning
  Sequencing primers: 5′ M13-fwd; 3′ M13-rev
Terms and licenses: Academic/Nonprofit Terms; Industry Terms
Depositor comments: This plasmid contains a STOP codon at the end of the codon-optimized ORF. For the version of this plasmid that does not contain a STOP codon, please see Addgene plasmid 132054 For more information on the full Resolute plasmid collection, please see www.addgene.org/depositor-collections/re-solute/. Please provide your feedback on this plasmid to the RESOLUTE consortium by filling out their RESOLUTE repository feedback form: https://forms.office.com/Pages/ResponsePage.aspx?id=0e05yklzmkS7rjFGQL4N7z4feCLQvEJAmVcOCM_u885UN1JJRko0Ukg4TVQwNTZLOUxPQVJWT1NHUCQlQCN0PWcu
How to cite: pDONR221-SLC25A45_STOP was a gift from RESOLUTE Consortium & Giulio Superti-Furga (Addgene plasmid # 161220 ; http://n2t.net/addgene:161220 ; RRID:Addgene_161220)
