[The description below was written by a language model from this plasmid's Addgene catalogue record and pLannotate feature annotations shown in this document.]
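Description:
pDONR221-SLC25A45_STOP is a Gateway entry clone built on the pDONR221 backbone, carrying a codon-optimized open reading frame for human SLC25A45, a member of the SLC25 mitochondrial carrier family. The sequenced plasmid is about 3.4 kb. It is maintained in E. coli through a high-copy ColE1/pUC-type origin and selected with kanamycin via an aminoglycoside phosphotransferase (KanR) gene. Although the repository lists the vector type as mammalian expression, the feature table shows no eukaryotic promoter or polyadenylation signal. The plasmid is therefore a shuttle for the ORF rather than an expression construct in its own right.

The roughly 0.87 kb insert sits between attL1 and attL2 sites, the product of a BP recombination into the donor vector. These sites allow directional transfer of the ORF into any attR-containing destination vector through an LR Clonase reaction. The ORF ends in a stop codon, so it suits destination vectors that express the native protein or add an N-terminal tag. C-terminal fusions would not be translated, and the depositor notes a companion version lacking the stop codon for that purpose. Backbone elements include rrnB T1 and T2 transcription terminators upstream of attL1, which insulate the insert from read-through transcription. A T7 promoter lies just beyond attL2, oriented toward the insert on the reverse strand. Short lacI and lacZα fragments are also annotated and appear to be vector remnants, and the M13 forward and reverse priming sites are listed for sequence verification. The clone belongs to a consortium collection of solute carrier ORFs intended for subcloning into custom expression vectors for transporter research and drug discovery.
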