Features (pLannotate 1.2.2; 10 found; start..end, strand, type, name):
      1..100     +  protein_bind   attL1: mutant version of attL; recombination site for the Gateway® LR reaction LR Clonase™
    106..969     +  CDS            SLC25A45: S2545_HUMAN - Experimental evidence at transcript level: Swiss-Prot protein existence level 2. From Homo sapiens (Human).
    974..1073    -  protein_bind   attL2: mutant version of attL; recombination site for the Gateway® LR reaction LR Clonase™
   1091..1109    -  promoter       T7 promoter: promoter for bacteriophage T7 RNA polymerase
   1243..2052    +  CDS            KanR: aminoglycoside phosphotransferase; aph(3')-Ia; confers resistance to kanamycin in bacteria or G418 (Geneticin®) in eukaryotes
   2199..2787    +  rep_origin     ori: high-copy-number ColE1/pMB1/pBR322/pUC origin of replication
   2970..3062    +  CDS            lacI (fragment): lac repressor; lacI; The lac repressor binds to the lac operator to inhibit transcription in E. coli. This inhibition can be relieved by adding lactose or isopropyl-β-D-thiogalactopyranoside (IPTG).
   3117..3144    -  terminator     rrnB T2 terminator: transcription terminator T2 from the E. coli rrnB gene
   3276..3319    +  terminator     rrnB T1 terminator: Escherichia coli rrnB; transcription terminator T1 from the E. coli rrnB gene
   3366..3402    -  CDS            lacZα (fragment): LacZα fragment of β-galactosidase; lacZ fragment
>Addgene plasmid #161220 | pDONR221-SLC25A45_STOP | addgene full sequence | sequence record 373231 | Addgene NGS Result
CAAATAATGATTTTATTTTGACTGATAGTGACCTGTTCGTTGCAACACATTGATGAGCAATGCTTTTTTA
TAATGCCAACTTTGTACAAAAAAGCAGGCTCCACCATGCCAGTGGAGGAGTTCGTGGCCGGCTGGATCTC
CGGCGCCCTGGGACTGGTGCTGGGACACCCCTTTGACACCGTGAAGGTGCGCCTGCAGACACAGACCACA
TACCGGGGCATCGTGGATTGCATGGTGAAGATCTATCGCCACGAGTCTCTGCTGGGCTTCTTTAAGGGCA
TGTCCTTCCCCATCGCCTCTATCGCCGTGGTGAACAGCGTGCTGTTTGGCGTGTACTCCAATACCCTGCT
GGTGCTGACCGCCACATCTCACCAGGAGAGGAGAGCACAGCCACCTAGCTACATGCACATCTTTTTGGCA
GGTTGCACGGGTGGATTTCTGCAGGCCTATTGTCTGGCCCCTTTCGACCTGATCAAGGTGAGACTGCAGA
ACCAGACAGAGCCAAGGGCACAGCCAGGATCTCCACCACCTAGATATCAGGGACCAGTGCACTGCGCAGC
AAGCATCTTCAGGGAGGAGGGACCTAGAGGACTGTTTAGGGGAGCATGGGCACTGACCCTGAGGGATACC
CCTACAGTGGGCATCTACTTCATCACCTATGAGGGCCTGTGCCGGCAGTACACACCTGAGGGCCAGAATC
CAAGCTCCGCCACCGTGCTGGTGGCAGGAGGATTTGCCGGCATCGCATCCTGGGTGGCAGCAACACCACT
GGACATGATCAAGTCTAGAATGCAGATGGATGGCCTGAGGCGCCGGGTGTATCAGGGCATGCTGGACTGT
ATGGTGTCTAGCATCAGGCAGGAGGGCCTGGGCGTGTTCTTTAGGGGAGTGACCATCAACAGCGCCAGGG
CATTCCCAGTGAATGCAGTGACATTTCTGTCCTACGAGTATCTGCTGCGGTGGTGGGGCTAAGACCCAGC
TTTCTTGTACAAAGTTGGCATTATAAGAAAGCATTGCTTATCAATTTGTTGCAACGAACAGGTCACTATC
AGTCAAAATAAAATCATTATTTGCCATCCAGCTGATATCCCCTATAGTGAGTCGTATTACATGGTCATAG
CTGTTTCCTGGCAGCTCTGGCCCGTGTCTCAAAATCTCTGATGTTACATTGCACAAGATAAAAATATATC
ATCATGAACAATAAAACTGTCTGCTTACATAAACAGTAATACAAGGGGTGTTATGAGCCATATTCAACGG
GAAACGTCGAGGCCGCGATTAAATTCCAACATGGATGCTGATTTATATGGGTATAAATGGGCTCGCGATA
ATGTCGGGCAATCAGGTGCGACAATCTATCGCTTGTATGGGAAGCCCGATGCGCCAGAGTTGTTTCTGAA
ACATGGCAAAGGTAGCGTTGCCAATGATGTTACAGATGAGATGGTCAGACTAAACTGGCTGACGGAATTT
ATGCCTCTTCCGACCATCAAGCATTTTATCCGTACTCCTGATGATGCATGGTTACTCACCACTGCGATCC
CCGGAAAAACAGCATTCCAGGTATTAGAAGAATATCCTGATTCAGGTGAAAATATTGTTGATGCGCTGGC
AGTGTTCCTGCGCCGGTTGCATTCGATTCCTGTTTGTAATTGTCCTTTTAACAGCGATCGCGTATTTCGT
CTCGCTCAGGCGCAATCACGAATGAATAACGGTTTGGTTGATGCGAGTGATTTTGATGACGAGCGTAATG
GCTGGCCTGTTGAACAAGTCTGGAAAGAAATGCATAAACTTTTGCCATTCTCACCGGATTCAGTCGTCAC
TCATGGTGATTTCTCACTTGATAACCTTATTTTTGACGAGGGGAAATTAATAGGTTGTATTGATGTTGGA
CGAGTCGGAATCGCAGACCGATACCAGGATCTTGCCATCCTATGGAACTGCCTCGGTGAGTTTTCTCCTT
CATTACAGAAACGGCTTTTTCAAAAATATGGTATTGATAATCCTGATATGAATAAATTGCAGTTTCATTT
GATGCTCGATGAGTTTTTCTAATCAGAATTGGTTAATTGGTTGTAACACTGGCAGAGCATTACGCTGACT
TGACGGGACGGCGCAAGCTCATGACCAAAATCCCTTAACGTGAGTTACGCGTCGTTCCACTGAGCGTCAG
ACCCCGTAGAAAAGATCAAAGGATCTTCTTGAGATCCTTTTTTTCTGCGCGTAATCTGCTGCTTGCAAAC
AAAAAAACCACCGCTACCAGCGGTGGTTTGTTTGCCGGATCAAGAGCTACCAACTCTTTTTCCGAAGGTA
ACTGGCTTCAGCAGAGCGCAGATACCAAATACTGTTCTTCTAGTGTAGCCGTAGTTAGGCCACCACTTCA
AGAACTCTGTAGCACCGCCTACATACCTCGCTCTGCTAATCCTGTTACCAGTGGCTGCTGCCAGTGGCGA
TAAGTCGTGTCTTACCGGGTTGGACTCAAGACGATAGTTACCGGATAAGGCGCAGCGGTCGGGCTGAACG
GGGGGTTCGTGCACACAGCCCAGCTTGGAGCGAACGACCTACACCGAACTGAGATACCTACAGCGTGAGC
TATGAGAAAGCGCCACGCTTCCCGAAGGGAGAAAGGCGGACAGGTATCCGGTAAGCGGCAGGGTCGGAAC
AGGAGAGCGCACGAGGGAGCTTCCAGGGGGAAACGCCTGGTATCTTTATAGTCCTGTCGGGTTTCGCCAC
CTCTGACTTGAGCGTCGATTTTTGTGATGCTCGTCAGGGGGGCGGAGCCTATGGAAAAACGCCAGCAACG
CGGCCTTTTTACGGTTCCTGGCCTTTTGCTGGCCTTTTGCTCACATGTTCTTTCCTGCGTTATCCCCTGA
TTCTGTGGATAACCGTATTACCGCCTTTGAGTGAGCTGATACCGCTCGCCGCAGCCGAACGACCGAGCGC
AGCGAGTCAGTGAGCGAGGAAGCGGAAGAGCGCCCAATACGCAAACCGCCTCTCCCCGCGCGTTGGCCGA
TTCATTAATGCAGCTGGCACGACAGGTTTCCCGACTGGAAAGCGGGCAGTGAGCGCAACGCAATTAATAC
GCGTACCGCTAGCCAGGAAGAGTTTGTAGAAACGCAAAAAGGCCATCCGTCAGGATGGCCTTCTGCTTAG
TTTGATGCCTGGCAGTTTATGGCGGGCGTCCTGCCCGCCACCCTCCGGGCCGTTGCTTCACAACGTTCAA
ATCCGCTCCCGGCGGATTTGTCCTACTCAGGAGAGCGTTCACCGACAAACAACAGATAAAACGAAAGGCC
CAGTCTTCCGACTGAGCCTTTCGTTTTATTTGATGCCTGGCAGTTCCCTACTCTCGCGTTAACGCTAGCA
TGGATGTTTTCCCAGTCACGACGTTGTAAAACGACGGCCAGTCTTAAGCTCGGGCCC
