>Addgene plasmid #161220 | pDONR221-SLC25A45_STOP | depositor partial sequence | sequence record 312375 | Codon-optimized ORF of SLC25A45
ATGCCAGTGGAGGAGTTCGTGGCCGGCTGGATCTCCGGCGCCCTGGGACTGGTGCTGGGACACCCCTTTG
ACACCGTGAAGGTGCGCCTGCAGACACAGACCACATACCGGGGCATCGTGGATTGCATGGTGAAGATCTA
TCGCCACGAGTCTCTGCTGGGCTTCTTTAAGGGCATGTCCTTCCCCATCGCCTCTATCGCCGTGGTGAAC
AGCGTGCTGTTTGGCGTGTACTCCAATACCCTGCTGGTGCTGACCGCCACATCTCACCAGGAGAGGAGAG
CACAGCCACCTAGCTACATGCACATCTTTTTGGCAGGTTGCACGGGTGGATTTCTGCAGGCCTATTGTCT
GGCCCCTTTCGACCTGATCAAGGTGAGACTGCAGAACCAGACAGAGCCAAGGGCACAGCCAGGATCTCCA
CCACCTAGATATCAGGGACCAGTGCACTGCGCAGCAAGCATCTTCAGGGAGGAGGGACCTAGAGGACTGT
TTAGGGGAGCATGGGCACTGACCCTGAGGGATACCCCTACAGTGGGCATCTACTTCATCACCTATGAGGG
CCTGTGCCGGCAGTACACACCTGAGGGCCAGAATCCAAGCTCCGCCACCGTGCTGGTGGCAGGAGGATTT
GCCGGCATCGCATCCTGGGTGGCAGCAACACCACTGGACATGATCAAGTCTAGAATGCAGATGGATGGCC
TGAGGCGCCGGGTGTATCAGGGCATGCTGGACTGTATGGTGTCTAGCATCAGGCAGGAGGGCCTGGGCGT
GTTCTTTAGGGGAGTGACCATCAACAGCGCCAGGGCATTCCCAGTGAATGCAGTGACATTTCTGTCCTAC
GAGTATCTGCTGCGGTGGTGGGGCTAA
